>Addgene plasmid #97381 | UKNP1.11.5 | depositor full sequence | sequence record 179077 | UKNP1.11.5 sequence 7248 bps
GACGGATCGGGAGATCTCCCGATCCCCTATGGTCGACTCTCAGTACAATCTGCTCTGATGCCGCATAGTT
AAGCCAGTATCTGCTCCCTGCTTGTGTGTTGGAGGTCGCTGAGTAGTGCGCGAGCAAAATTTAAGCTACA
ACAAGGCAAGGCTTGACCGACAATTGCATGAAGAATCTGCTTAGGGTTAGGCGTTTTGCGCTGCTTCGCG
ATGTACGGGCCAGATATACGCGTTGACATTGATTATTGACTAGTTATTAATAGTAATCAATTACGGGGTC
ATTAGTTCATAGCCCATATATGGAGTTCCGCGTTACATAACTTACGGTAAATGGCCCGCCTGGCTGACCG
CCCAACGACCCCCGCCCATTGACGTCAATAATGACGTATGTTCCCATAGTAACGCCAATAGGGACTTTCC
ATTGACGTCAATGGGTGGACTATTTACGGTAAACTGCCCACTTGGCAGTACATCAAGTGTATCATATGCC
AAGTACGCCCCCTATTGACGTCAATGACGGTAAATGGCCCGCCTGGCATTATGCCCAGTACATGACCTTA
TGGGACTTTCCTACTTGGCAGTACATCTACGTATTAGTCATCGCTATTACCATGGTGATGCGGTTTTGGC
AGTACATCAATGGGCGTGGATAGCGGTTTGACTCACGGGGATTTCCAAGTCTCCACCCCATTGACGTCAA
TGGGAGTTTGTTTTGGCACCAAAATCAACGGGACTTTCCAAAATGTCGTAACAACTCCGCCCCATTGACG
CAAATGGGCGGTAGGCGTGTACGGTGGGAGGTCTATATAAGCAGAGCTCTCTGGCTAACTAGAGAACCCA
CTGCTTACTGGCTTATCGAAATTAATACGACTCACTATAGGGAGACCCAAGCTGGCTAGTTAAGCTTGGT
ACCGAGCTCGGATCCAGTACCCTTCACCATGGGTTGCTCTTTCTCTATCTTCCTTCTGGCCCTGCTCTCT
TGCTTGACTGTACCCGCTTCGGCCTACCAAGTGCGCAACAGCTCGGGGCTTTACCATGTCACCAATGATT
GCCCTAACTCGAGTATTGTGTACGAGGCGGCCGATGCCATCCTGCACACTCCGGGGTGTGTCCCTTGCGT
TCGCGAGGGTAACGCCTCGAGGTGTTGGGTGGCGGTGACCCCCACGGTGGCCACCAGGGATGGCAAACTC
CCCACAACGCAGCTTCGACGTCACATCGATCTGCTTGTCGGGAGCGCCACCCTCTGCTCGGCCCTCTACG
TGGGGGACCTGTGCGGGTCTGTCTTTCTTGTCGGCCAACTGTTTACCTTCTCTCCCAGACACCACTGGAC
GACGCAAGGCTGCAATTGTTCTATCTATCCCGGCCACATAACGGGTCATCGCATGGCATGGGATATGATG
ATGAACTGGTCCCCTACGGCGGCGTTGGTGATGGCTCAGCTGCTCCGGATCCCACAAGCCATCATGGACA
TGATCGCTGGTGCTCACTGGGGTGTCCTGGCGGGCATAGCGTATTTCTCCATGGTGGGGAACTGGGCGAA
AGTCCTGGTAGTGCTGCTGCTATTTGCCGGCGTCGACGCGGAAACCCACGTCACCGGAGGAAGCGCCGGC
CACACCGTGGCTGGGCTTGCTGGTTTCCTCACAAAAGGCCCCAAGCAGAACATCCAACTGATCAACACCA
ACGGCAGTTGGCACATCAATAGCACGGCCTTGAACTGCAATGACAGCCTTAACACCGGCTGGATAGCAGG
CCTCTTCTATCATCACAAATTCAACTCTTCAGGTTGTTCCGAAAGGTTGGCCAGCTGCCGACGCCTTACC
GATTTTGCCCAGGGTTGGGGCCCCATCAGTTATGCCAACGGAAGCGGCCCCGACGAGCGCCCCTACTGCT
GGCACTACCCCCCAAGACCTTGCGGTATTGTGCCCGCAAAGAGCGTGTGTGGCCCGGTGTATTGCTTCAC
TCCCAGCCCCGTGGTGGTGGGAACGACCGACAGGTCGGGCGCGCCTACCTACAGCTGGGGTGCGAATGAT
ACGGACGTCTTCGTCCTTAACAACACTAGGCCACCGCTGGGCAATTGGTTCGGTTGCACCTGGATGAACG
CAACTGGATTCACCAAAGTGTGCGGAGCGCCCCCTTGTGTCATCGGAGGGGCGGGCGACAACACCTTGCG
CTGCCCCACTGATTGTTTCCGCAAGCATCCGGAAGCAACATACTCTCGGTGCGGCTCCGGTCCCTGGATT
ACACCCAGGTGCATGGTCCACTATCCGTATAGGCTTTGGCATTATCCTTGTACCATCAACCACACCATAT
TCAAAGTCAGGATGTACGTGGGAGGGGTCGAGCACAGGCTGGAAGCTGCCTGCAACTGGACGCGGGGCGA
ACGCTGTGATCTGGAAGACAGGGACAGGTCCGAGCTCAGCCCTTTGCTGCTGTCCACCACGCAGTGGCAG
GTTCTTCCGTGCTCTTTCACGACCCTGCCAGCCTTGTCCACCGGCCTCATCCACCTCCACCAGAACATCG
TGGACGTGCAGTACTTATACGGGGTAGGGTCAAGCATCGCGTCCTGGGCCATTAAATGGGAGTACGTCGT
TCTCCTGTTCCTCCTGCTTGCAGACGCGCGCGTCTGCTCCTGCTTGTGGATGATGTTACTCATATCCCAA
GCGGAGGCGTAAAAGGGTCAAGACAATTCTGCAGATATCCAGCACAGTGGCGGCCGCTCGAGTCTAGAGG
GCCCGCGGTTCGAAGGTAAGCCTATCCCTAACCCTCTCCTCGGTCTCGATTCTACGCGTACCGGTCATCA
TCACCATCACCATTGAGTTTAAACCCGCTGATCAGCCTCGACTGTGCCTTCTAGTTGCCAGCCATCTGTT
GTTTGCCCCTCCCCCGTGCCTTCCTTGACCCTGGAAGGTGCCACTCCCACTGTCCTTTCCTAATAAAATG
AGGAAATTGCATCGCATTGTCTGAGTAGGTGTCATTCTATTCTGGGGGGTGGGGTGGGGCAGGACAGCAA
GGGGGAGGATTGGGAAGACAATAGCAGGCATGCTGGGGATGCGGTGGGCTCTATGGCTTCTGAGGCGGAA
AGAACCAGCTGGGGCTCTAGGGGGTATCCCC
[124 nt withheld, positions 3112-3235]
C
[32 nt withheld, positions 3237-3268]
CA
[57 nt withheld, positions 3271-3327]
A
[49 nt withheld, positions 3329-3377]
CCTTTGACGTTGGAGTCCACGTTCTTT
[37 nt withheld, positions 3405-3441]
ACCCTATCTCGGTCTATTCTTTTGATTTATAAGGGATTTTGGGGATTTCGGCCTATTGGTTAAAAAATGA
GCTGATTTAACAAAAATTTAACGCGAATTAATTCTGTGGAATGTGTGTCAGTTAGGGTGTGGAAAGTCCC
CAGGCTCCCCAGGCAGGCAGAAGTATGCAAAGCATGCATCTCAATTAGTCAGCAACCAGGTGTGGAAAGT
CCCCAGGCTCCCCAGCAGGCAGAAGTATGCAAAGCATGCATCTCAATTAGTCAGCAACCATAGTCCCGCC
CCTAACTCCGCCCATCCCGCCCCTAACTCCGCCCAGTTCCGCCCATTCTCCGCCCCATGGCTGACTAATT
TTTTTTATTTATGCAGAGGCCGAGGCCGCCTCTGCCTCTGAGCTATTCCAGAAGTAGTGAGGAGGCTTTT
TTGGAGGCCTAGGCTTTTGCAAAAAGCTCCCGGGAGCTTGTATATCCATTTTCGGATCTGATCAAGAGAC
AGGATGAGGATCGTTTCGCATGATTGAACAAGATGGATTGCACGCAGGTTCTCCGGCCGCTTGGGTGGAG
AGGCTATTCGGCTATGACTGGGCACAACAGACAATCGGCTGCTCTGATGCCGCCGTGTTCCGGCTGTCAG
CGCAGGGGCGCCCGGTTCTTTTTGTCAAGACCGACCTGTCCGGTGCCCTGAATGAACTGCAGGACGAGGC
AGCGCGGCTATCGTGGCTGGCCACGACGGGCGTTCCTTGCGCAGCTGTGCTCGACGTTGTCACTGAAGCG
GGAAGGGACTGGCTGCTATTGGGCGAAGTGCCGGGGCAGGATCTCCTGTCATCTCACCTTGCTCCTGCCG
AGAAAGTATCCATCATGGCTGATGCAATGCGGCGGCTGCATACGCTTGATCCGGCTACCTGCCCATTCGA
CCACCAAGCGAAACATCGCATCGAGCGAGCACGTACTCGGATGGAAGCCGGTCTTGTCGATCAGGATGAT
CTGGACGAAGAGCATCAGGGGCTCGCGCCAGCCGAACTGTTCGCCAGGCTCAAGGCGCGCATGCCCGACG
GCGAGGATCTCGTCGTGACCCATGGCGATGCCTGCTTGCCGAATATCATGGTGGAAAATGGCCGCTTTTC
TGGATTCATCGACTGTGGCCGGCTGGGTGTGGCGGACCGCTATCAGGACATAGCGTTGGCTACCCGTGAT
ATTGCTGAAGAGCTTGGCGGCGAATGGGCTGACCGCTTCCTCGTGCTTTACGGTATCGCCGCTCCCGATT
CGCAGCGCATCGCCTTCTATCGCCTTCTTGACGAGTTCTTCTGAGCGGGACTCTGGGGTTCGCGAAATGA
CCGACCAAGCGACGCCCAACCTGCCATCACGAGATTTCGATTCCACCGCCGCCTTCTATGAAAGGTTGGG
CTTCGGAATCGTTTTCCGGGACGCCGGCTGGATGATCCTCCAGCGCGGGGATCTCATGCTGGAGTTCTTC
GCCCACCCCAACTTGTTTATTGCAGCTTATAATGGTTACAAATAAAGCAATAGCATCACAAATTTCACAA
ATAAAGCATTTTTTTCACTGCATTCTAGTTGTGGTTTGTCCAAACTCATCAATGTATCTTATCATGTCTG
TATACCGTCGACCTCTAGCTAGAGCTTGGCGTAATCATGGTCATAGCTGTTTCCTGTGTGAAATTGTTAT
CCGCTCACAATTCCACACAACATACGAGCCGGAAGCATAAAGTGTAAAGCCTGGGGTGCCTAATGAGTGA
GCTAACTCACATTAATTGCGTTGCGCTCACTGCCCGCTTTCCAGTCGGGAAACCTGTCGTGCCAGCTGCA
TTAATGAATCGGCCAACGCGCGGGGAGAGGCGGTTTGCGTATTGGGCGCTCTTCCGCTTCCTCGCTCACT
GACTCGCTGCGCTCGGTCGTTCGGCTGCGGCGAGCGGTATCAGCTCACTCAAAGGCGGTAATACGGTTAT
CCACAGAATCAGGGGATAACGCAGGAAAGAACATGTGAGCAAAAGGCCAGCAAAAGGCCAGGAACCGTAA
AAAGGCCGCGTTGCTGGCGTTTTTCCATAGGCTCCGCCCCCCTGACGAGCATCACAAAAATCGACGCTCA
AGTCAGAGGTGGCGAAACCCGACAGGACTATAAAGATACCAGGCGTTTCCCCCTGGAAGCTCCCTCGTGC
GCTCTCCTGTTCCGACCCTGCCGCTTACCGGATACCTGTCCGCCTTTCTCCCTTCGGGAAGCGTGGCGCT
TTCTCAATGCTCACGCTGTAGGTATCTCAGTTCGGTGTAGGTCGTTCGCTCCAAGCTGGGCTGTGTGCAC
GAACCCCCCGTTCAGCCCGACCGCTGCGCCTTATCCGGTAACTATCGTCTTGAGTCCAACCCGGTAAGAC
ACGACTTATCGCCACTGGCAGCAGCCACTGGTAACAGGATTAGCAGAGCGAGGTATGTAGGCGGTGCTAC
AGAGTTCTTGAAGTGGTGGCCTAACTACGGCTACACTAGAAGGACAGTATTTGGTATCTGCGCTCTGCTG
AAGCCAGTTACCTTCGGAAAAAGAGTTGGTAGCTCTTGATCCGGCAAACAAACCACCGCTGGTAGCGGTG
GTTTTTTTGTTTGCAAGCAGCAGATTACGCGCAGAAAAAAAGGATCTCAAGAAGATCCTTTGATCTTTTC
TACGGGGTCTGACGCTCAGTGGAACGAAAACTCACGTTAAGGGATTTTGGTCATGAGATTATCAAAAAGG
ATCTTCACCTAGATCCTTTTAAATTAAAAATGAAGTTTTAAATCAATCTAAAGTATATATGAGTAAACTT
GGTCTGACAGTTACCAATGCTTAATCAGTGAGGCACCTATCTCAGCGATCTGTCTATTTCGTTCATCCAT
AGTTGCCTGACTCCCCGTCGTGTAGATAACTACGATACGGGAGGGCTTACCATCTGGCCCCAGTGCTGCA
ATGATACCGCGAGACCCACGCTCACCGGCTCCAGATTTATCAGCAATAAACCAGCCAGCCGGAAGGGCCG
AGCGCAGAAGTGGTCCTGCAACTTTATCCGCCTCCATCCAGTCTATTAATTGTTGCCGGGAAGCTAGAGT
AAGTAGTTCGCCAGTTAATAGTTTGCGCAACGTTGTTGCCATTGCTACAGGCATCGTGGTGTCACGCTCG
TCGTTTGGTATGGCTTCATTCAGCTCCGGTTCCCAACGATCAAGGCGAGTTACATGATCCCCCATGTTGT
GCAAAAAAGCGGTTAGCTCCTTCGGTCCTCCGATCGTTGTCAGAAGTAAGTTGGCCGCAGTGTTATCACT
CATGGTTATGGCAGCACTGCATAATTCTCTTACTGTCATGCCATCCGTAAGATGCTTTTCTGTGACTGGT
GAGTACTCAACCAAGTCATTCTGAGAATAGTGTATGCGGCGACCGAGTTGCTCTTGCCCGGCGTCAATAC
GGGATAATACCGCGCCACATAGCAGAACTTTAAAAGTGCTCATCATTGGAAAACGTTCTTCGGGGCGAAA
ACTCTCAAGGATCTTACCGCTGTTGAGATCCAGTTCGATGTAACCCACTCGTGCACCCAACTGATCTTCA
GCATCTTTTACTTTCACCAGCGTTTCTGGGTGAGCAAAAACAGGAAGGCAAAATGCCGCAAAAAAGGGAA
TAAGGGCGACACGGAAATGTTGAATACTCATACTCTTCCTTTTTCAATATTATTGAAGCATTTATCAGGG
TTATTGTCTCATGAGCGGATACATATTTGAATGTATTTAGAAAAATAAACAAATAGGGGTTCCGCGCACA
TTTCCCCGAAAAGTGCCACCTGACGTC
Features (pLannotate 1.2.2; 21 found; start..end, strand, type, name):
     36..80      -  misc_feature   bom (fragment): basis of mobility region from pBR322
    235..614     +  enhancer       CMV enhancer: human cytomegalovirus immediate early enhancer
    615..818     +  promoter       CMV promoter: human cytomegalovirus (CMV) immediate early promoter
    814..847     +  LTR            5' LTR (truncated) (fragment): truncated 5' long terminal repeat (LTR) from HIV-1
    863..881     +  promoter       T7 promoter: promoter for bacteriophage T7 RNA polymerase
    942..2669    +  CDS            POLG_HCVGL (fragment): Experimental evidence at protein level: Swiss-Prot protein existence level 1. [Protease NS2]: Cysteine protease required for the proteolytic auto-cleavage between the non-structural proteins NS2 and NS3 (By similarity). The N-terminus of NS3 is required for the function of NS2 protease (active region NS2-3) (By similarity). Promotes the initiation of viral particle assembly by mediating the interaction between structural and non-structural proteins (By similarity). From Hepatitis C virus (isolate Glasgow) (HCV).
   2745..2786    +  CDS            V5 tag: epitope tag from simian virus 5
   2842..3066    +  polyA_signal   bGH poly(A) signal: bovine growth hormone polyadenylation signal
   3070..3091    +  promoter       SV40 promoter (fragment): SV40 enhancer and early promoter
   3112..3540    +  rep_origin     f1 ori (sequence partly withheld): f1 bacteriophage origin of replication; arrow indicates direction of (+) strand synthesis
   3554..3884    +  promoter       SV40 promoter: SV40 enhancer and early promoter
   3951..4742    +  CDS            neo: KKA2_KLEPN - Also known as kan, nptII. Experimental evidence at protein level: Swiss-Prot protein existence level 1. Resistance to kanamycin, neomycin, paromomycin, ribostamycin, butirosin and gentamicin B. From Klebsiella pneumoniae.
   4768..4926    +  CDS            ble (fragment): BLE_KLEPN - Experimental evidence at protein level: Swiss-Prot protein existence level 1. Binding protein with a strong affinity to the bleomycin family of antibiotics. Binds to CL990; an antimitotic-antibiotic compound. From Klebsiella pneumoniae.
   4921..5042    +  polyA_signal   SV40 poly(A) signal: SV40 polyadenylation signal
   5115..5131    -  protein_bind   lac operator: The lac repressor binds to the lac operator to inhibit transcription in E. coli. This inhibition can be relieved by adding lactose or isopropyl-β-D-thiogalactopyranoside (IPTG). lac repressor encoded by lacI
   5139..5169    -  promoter       lac promoter: promoter for the E. coli lac operon
   5184..5205    -  protein_bind   CAP binding site: CAP binding activates transcription in the presence of cAMP. E. coli catabolite activator protein
   5218..5310    -  CDS            lacI (fragment): lac repressor; lacI; The lac repressor binds to the lac operator to inhibit transcription in E. coli. This inhibition can be relieved by adding lactose or isopropyl-β-D-thiogalactopyranoside (IPTG).
   5493..6081    -  rep_origin     ori: high-copy-number ColE1/pMB1/pBR322/pUC origin of replication
   6252..7112    -  CDS            AmpR: β-lactamase; bla; confers resistance to ampicillin, carbenicillin, and related antibiotics
   7113..7217    -  promoter       AmpR promoter: bla
