>Addgene plasmid #97381 | UKNP1.11.5 | addgene full sequence | sequence record 189798 | Addgene NGS Result
CGGATCGGGAGATCTCCCGATCCCCTATGGTGCACTCTCAGTACAATCTGCTCTGATGCCGCATAGTTAA
GCCAGTATCTGCTCCCTGCTTGTGTGTTGGAGGTCGCTGAGTAGTGCGCGAGCAAAATTTAAGCTACAAC
AAGGCAAGGCTTGACCGACAATTGCATGAAGAATCTGCTTAGGGTTAGGCGTTTTGCGCTGCTTCGCGAT
GTACGGGCCAGATATACGCGTTGACATTGATTATTGACTAGTTATTAATAGTAATCAATTACGGGGTCAT
TAGTTCATAGCCCATATATGGAGTTCCGCGTTACATAACTTACGGTAAATGGCCCGCCTGGCTGACCGCC
CAACGACCCCCGCCCATTGACGTCAATAATGACGTATGTTCCCATAGTAACGCCAATAGGGACTTTCCAT
TGACGTCAATGGGTGGAGTATTTACGGTAAACTGCCCACTTGGCAGTACATCAAGTGTATCATATGCCAA
GTACGCCCCCTATTGACGTCAATGACGGTAAATGGCCCGCCTGGCATTATGCCCAGTACATGACCTTATG
GGACTTTCCTACTTGGCAGTACATCTACGTATTAGTCATCGCTATTACCATGGTGATGCGGTTTTGGCAG
TACATCAATGGGCGTGGATAGCGGTTTGACTCACGGGGATTTCCAAGTCTCCACCCCATTGACGTCAATG
GGAGTTTGTTTTGGCACCAAAATCAACGGGACTTTCCAAAATGTCGTAACAACTCCGCCCCATTGACGCA
AATGGGCGGTAGGCGTGTACGGTGGGAGGTCTATATAAGCAGAGCTCTCTGGCTAACTAGAGAACCCACT
GCTTACTGGCTTATCGAAATTAATACGACTCACTATAGGGAGACCCAAGCTGGCTAGTTAAGCTTGGTAC
CGAGCTCGGATCCAGTACCCTTCACCATGGGTTGCTCTTTCTCTATCTTCCTTCTGGCCCTGCTCTCTTG
CTTGACTGTACCCGCTTCGGCCTACCAAGTGCGCAACAGCTCGGGGCTTTACCATGTCACCAATGATTGC
CCTAACTCGAGTATTGTGTACGAGGCGGCCGATGCCATCCTGCACACTCCGGGGTGTGTCCCTTGCGTTC
GCGAGGGTAACGCCTCGAGGTGTTGGGTGGCGGTGACCCCCACGGTGGCCACCAGGGATGGCAAACTCCC
CACAACGCAGCTTCGACGTCACATCGATCTGCTTGTCGGGAGCGCCACCCTCTGCTCGGCCCTCTACGTG
GGGGACCTGTGCGGGTCTGTCTTTCTTGTCGGCCAACTGTTTACCTTCTCTCCCAGACACCACTGGACGA
CGCAAGGCTGCAATTGTTCTATCTATCCCGGCCACATAACGGGTCATCGCATGGCATGGGATATGATGAT
GAACTGGTCCCCTACGGCGGCGTTGGTGATGGCTCAGCTGCTCCGGATCCCACAAGCCATCATGGACATG
ATCGCTGGTGCTCACTGGGGTGTCCTGGCGGGCATAGCGTATTTCTCCATGGTGGGGAACTGGGCGAAAG
TCCTGGTAGTGCTGCTGCTATTTGCCGGCGTCGACGCGGAAACCCACGTCACCGGAGGAAGCGCCGGCCA
CACCGTGGCTGGGCTTGCTGGTTTCCTCACAAAAGGCCCCAAGCAGAACATCCAACTGATCAACACCAAC
GGCAGTTGGCACATCAATAGCACGGCCTTGAACTGCAATGACAGCCTTAACACCGGCTGGATAGCAGGCC
TCTTCTATCATCACAAATTCAACTCTTCAGGTTGTTCCGAAAGGTTGGCCAGCTGCCGACGCCTTACCGA
TTTTGCCCAGGGTTGGGGCCCCATCAGTTATGCCAACGGAAGCGGCCCCGACGAGCGCCCCTACTGCTGG
CACTACCCCCCAAGACCTTGCGGTATTGTGCCCGCAAAGAGCGTGTGTGGCCCGGTGTATTGCTTCACTC
CCAGCCCCGTGGTGGTGGGAACGACCGACAGGTCGGGCGCGCCTACCTACAGCTGGGGTGCGAATGATAC
GGACGTCTTCGTCCTTAACAACACTAGGCCACCGCTGGGCAATTGGTTCGGTTGCACCTGGATGAACGCA
ACTGGATTCACCAAAGTGTGCGGAGCGCCCCCTTGTGTCATCGGAGGGGCGGGCGACAACACCTTGCGCT
GCCCCACTGATTGTTTCCGCAAGCATCCGGAAGCAACATACTCTCGGTGCGGCTCCGGTCCCTGGATTAC
ACCCAGGTGCATGGTCCACTATCCGTATAGGCTTTGGCATTATCCTTGTACCATCAACCACACCATATTC
AAAGTCAGGATGTACGTGGGAGGGGTCGAGCACAGGCTGGAAGCTGCCTGCAACTGGACGCGGGGCGAAC
GCTGTGATCTGGAAGACAGGGACAGGTCCGAGCTCAGCCCTTTGCTGCTGTCCACCACGCAGTGGCAGGT
TCTTCCGTGCTCTTTCACGACCCTGCCAGCCTTGTCCACCGGCCTCATCCACCTCCACCAGAACATCGTG
GACGTGCAGTACTTATACGGGGTAGGGTCAAGCATCGCGTCCTGGGCCATTAAATGGGAGTACGTCGTTC
TCCTGTTCCTCCTGCTTGCAGACGCGCGCGTCTGCTCCTGCTTGTGGATGATGTTACTCATATCCCAAGC
GGAGGCGTAAAAGGGTCAAGACAATTCTGCAGATATCCAGCACAGTGGCGGCCGCTCGAGTCTAGAGGGC
CCGCGGTTCGAAGGTAAGCCTATCCCTAACCCTCTCCTCGGTCTCGATTCTACGCGTACCGGTCATCATC
ACCATCACCATTGAGTTTAAACCCGCTGATCAGCCTCGACTGTGCCTTCTAGTTGCCAGCCATCTGTTGT
TTGCCCCTCCCCCGTGCCTTCCTTGACCCTGGAAGGTGCCACTCCCACTGTCCTTTCCTAATAAAATGAG
GAAATTGCATCGCATTGTCTGAGTAGGTGTCATTCTATTCTGGGGGGTGGGGTGGGGCAGGACAGCAAGG
GGGAGGATTGGGAAGACAATAGCAGGCATGCTGGGGATGCGGTGGGCTCTATGGCTTCTGAGGCGGAAAG
AACCAGCTGGGGCTCTAGGGGGTATCCCC
[124 nt withheld, positions 3110-3233]
C
[91 nt withheld, positions 3235-3325]
A
[49 nt withheld, positions 3327-3375]
CCTTTGACGTTGGAGTCCACGTTCTTT
[37 nt withheld, positions 3403-3439]
ACCCTATCTCGGTCTATTCTTTTGATTTATAAGGGATTTTGCCGATTTCGGCCTATTGGTTAAAAAATGA
GCTGATTTAACAAAAATTTAACGCGAATTAATTCTGTGGAATGTGTGTCAGTTAGGGTGTGGAAAGTCCC
CAGGCTCCCCAGCAGGCAGAAGTATGCAAAGCATGCATCTCAATTAGTCAGCAACCAGGTGTGGAAAGTC
CCCAGGCTCCCCAGCAGGCAGAAGTATGCAAAGCATGCATCTCAATTAGTCAGCAACCATAGTCCCGCCC
CTAACTCCGCCCATCCCGCCCCTAACTCCGCCCAGTTCCGCCCATTCTCCGCCCCATGGCTGACTAATTT
TTTTTATTTATGCAGAGGCCGAGGCCGCCTCTGCCTCTGAGCTATTCCAGAAGTAGTGAGGAGGCTTTTT
TGGAGGCCTAGGCTTTTGCAAAAAGCTCCCGGGAGCTTGTATATCCATTTTCGGATCTGATCAAGAGACA
GGATGAGGATCGTTTCGCATGATTGAACAAGATGGATTGCACGCAGGTTCTCCGGCCGCTTGGGTGGAGA
GGCTATTCGGCTATGACTGGGCACAACAGACAATCGGCTGCTCTGATGCCGCCGTGTTCCGGCTGTCAGC
GCAGGGGCGCCCGGTTCTTTTTGTCAAGACCGACCTGTCCGGTGCCCTGAATGAACTGCAGGACGAGGCA
GCGCGGCTATCGTGGCTGGCCACGACGGGCGTTCCTTGCGCAGCTGTGCTCGACGTTGTCACTGAAGCGG
GAAGGGACTGGCTGCTATTGGGCGAAGTGCCGGGGCAGGATCTCCTGTCATCTCACCTTGCTCCTGCCGA
GAAAGTATCCATCATGGCTGATGCAATGCGGCGGCTGCATACGCTTGATCCGGCTACCTGCCCATTCGAC
CACCAAGCGAAACATCGCATCGAGCGAGCACGTACTCGGATGGAAGCCGGTCTTGTCGATCAGGATGATC
TGGACGAAGAGCATCAGGGGCTCGCGCCAGCCGAACTGTTCGCCAGGCTCAAGGCGCGCATGCCCGACGG
CGAGGATCTCGTCGTGACCCATGGCGATGCCTGCTTGCCGAATATCATGGTGGAAAATGGCCGCTTTTCT
GGATTCATCGACTGTGGCCGGCTGGGTGTGGCGGACCGCTATCAGGACATAGCGTTGGCTACCCGTGATA
TTGCTGAAGAGCTTGGCGGCGAATGGGCTGACCGCTTCCTCGTGCTTTACGGTATCGCCGCTCCCGATTC
GCAGCGCATCGCCTTCTATCGCCTTCTTGACGAGTTCTTCTGAGCGGGACTCTGGGGTTCGCGAAATGAC
CGACCAAGCGACGCCCAACCTGCCATCACGAGATTTCGATTCCACCGCCGCCTTCTATGAAAGGTTGGGC
TTCGGAATCGTTTTCCGGGACGCCGGCTGGATGATCCTCCAGCGCGGGGATCTCATGCTGGAGTTCTTCG
CCCACCCCAACTTGTTTATTGCAGCTTATAATGGTTACAAATAAAGCAATAGCATCACAAATTTCACAAA
TAAAGCATTTTTTTCACTGCATTCTAGTTGTGGTTTGTCCAAACTCATCAATGTATCTTATCATGTCTGT
ATACCGTCGACCTCTAGCTAGAGCTTGGCGTAATCATGGTCATAGCTGTTTCCTGTGTGAAATTGTTATC
CGCTCACAATTCCACACAACATACGAGCCGGAAGCATAAAGTGTAAAGCCTGGGGTGCCTAATGAGTGAG
CTAACTCACATTAATTGCGTTGCGCTCACTGCCCGCTTTCCAGTCGGGAAACCTGTCGTGCCAGCTGCAT
TAATGAATCGGCCAACGCGCGGGGAGAGGCGGTTTGCGTATTGGGCGCTCTTCCGCTTCCTCGCTCACTG
ACTCGCTGCGCTCGGTCGTTCGGCTGCGGCGAGCGGTATCAGCTCACTCAAAGGCGGTAATACGGTTATC
CACAGAATCAGGGGATAACGCAGGAAAGAACATGTGAGCAAAAGGCCAGCAAAAGGCCAGGAACCGTAAA
AAGGCCGCGTTGCTGGCGTTTTTCCATAGGCTCCGCCCCCCTGACGAGCATCACAAAAATCGACGCTCAA
GTCAGAGGTGGCGAAACCCGACAGGACTATAAAGATACCAGGCGTTTCCCCCTGGAAGCTCCCTCGTGCG
CTCTCCTGTTCCGACCCTGCCGCTTACCGGATACCTGTCCGCCTTTCTCCCTTCGGGAAGCGTGGCGCTT
TCTCATAGCTCACGCTGTAGGTATCTCAGTTCGGTGTAGGTCGTTCGCTCCAAGCTGGGCTGTGTGCACG
AACCCCCCGTTCAGCCCGACCGCTGCGCCTTATCCGGTAACTATCGTCTTGAGTCCAACCCGGTAAGACA
CGACTTATCGCCACTGGCAGCAGCCACTGGTAACAGGATTAGCAGAGCGAGGTATGTAGGCGGTGCTACA
GAGTTCTTGAAGTGGTGGCCTAACTACGGCTACACTAGAAGAACAGTATTTGGTATCTGCGCTCTGCTGA
AGCCAGTTACCTTCGGAAAAAGAGTTGGTAGCTCTTGATCCGGCAAACAAACCACCGCTGGTAGCGGTGG
TTTTTTTGTTTGCAAGCAGCAGATTACGCGCAGAAAAAAAGGATCTCAAGAAGATCCTTTGATCTTTTCT
ACGGGGTCTGACGCTCAGTGGAACGAAAACTCACGTTAAGGGATTTTGGTCATGAGATTATCAAAAAGGA
TCTTCACCTAGATCCTTTTAAATTAAAAATGAAGTTTTAAATCAATCTAAAGTATATATGAGTAAACTTG
GTCTGACAGTTACCAATGCTTAATCAGTGAGGCACCTATCTCAGCGATCTGTCTATTTCGTTCATCCATA
GTTGCCTGACTCCCCGTCGTGTAGATAACTACGATACGGGAGGGCTTACCATCTGGCCCCAGTGCTGCAA
TGATACCGCGAGACCCACGCTCACCGGCTCCAGATTTATCAGCAATAAACCAGCCAGCCGGAAGGGCCGA
GCGCAGAAGTGGTCCTGCAACTTTATCCGCCTCCATCCAGTCTATTAATTGTTGCCGGGAAGCTAGAGTA
AGTAGTTCGCCAGTTAATAGTTTGCGCAACGTTGTTGCCATTGCTACAGGCATCGTGGTGTCACGCTCGT
CGTTTGGTATGGCTTCATTCAGCTCCGGTTCCCAACGATCAAGGCGAGTTACATGATCCCCCATGTTGTG
CAAAAAAGCGGTTAGCTCCTTCGGTCCTCCGATCGTTGTCAGAAGTAAGTTGGCCGCAGTGTTATCACTC
ATGGTTATGGCAGCACTGCATAATTCTCTTACTGTCATGCCATCCGTAAGATGCTTTTCTGTGACTGGTG
AGTACTCAACCAAGTCATTCTGAGAATAGTGTATGCGGCGACCGAGTTGCTCTTGCCCGGCGTCAATACG
GGATAATACCGCGCCACATAGCAGAACTTTAAAAGTGCTCATCATTGGAAAACGTTCTTCGGGGCGAAAA
CTCTCAAGGATCTTACCGCTGTTGAGATCCAGTTCGATGTAACCCACTCGTGCACCCAACTGATCTTCAG
CATCTTTTACTTTCACCAGCGTTTCTGGGTGAGCAAAAACAGGAAGGCAAAATGCCGCAAAAAAGGGAAT
AAGGGCGACACGGAAATGTTGAATACTCATACTCTTCCTTTTTCAATATTATTGAAGCATTTATCAGGGT
TATTGTCTCATGAGCGGATACATATTTGAATGTATTTAGAAAAATAAACAAATAGGGGTTCCGCGCACAT
TTCCCCGAAAAGTGCCACCTGACGTCGA
Features (pLannotate 1.2.2; 21 found; start..end, strand, type, name):
     26..78      -  misc_feature   bom (fragment): basis of mobility region from pBR322
    233..612     +  enhancer       CMV enhancer: human cytomegalovirus immediate early enhancer
    613..816     +  promoter       CMV promoter: human cytomegalovirus (CMV) immediate early promoter
    812..845     +  LTR            5' LTR (truncated) (fragment): truncated 5' long terminal repeat (LTR) from HIV-1
    861..879     +  promoter       T7 promoter: promoter for bacteriophage T7 RNA polymerase
    940..2667    +  CDS            POLG_HCVGL (fragment): Experimental evidence at protein level: Swiss-Prot protein existence level 1. [Protease NS2]: Cysteine protease required for the proteolytic auto-cleavage between the non-structural proteins NS2 and NS3 (By similarity). The N-terminus of NS3 is required for the function of NS2 protease (active region NS2-3) (By similarity). Promotes the initiation of viral particle assembly by mediating the interaction between structural and non-structural proteins (By similarity). From Hepatitis C virus (isolate Glasgow) (HCV).
   2743..2784    +  CDS            V5 tag: epitope tag from simian virus 5
   2840..3064    +  polyA_signal   bGH poly(A) signal: bovine growth hormone polyadenylation signal
   3068..3089    +  promoter       SV40 promoter (fragment): SV40 enhancer and early promoter
   3110..3538    +  rep_origin     f1 ori (sequence partly withheld): f1 bacteriophage origin of replication; arrow indicates direction of (+) strand synthesis
   3552..3881    +  promoter       SV40 promoter: SV40 enhancer and early promoter
   3948..4739    +  CDS            neo: KKA2_KLEPN - Also known as kan, nptII. Experimental evidence at protein level: Swiss-Prot protein existence level 1. Resistance to kanamycin, neomycin, paromomycin, ribostamycin, butirosin and gentamicin B. From Klebsiella pneumoniae.
   4765..4923    +  CDS            ble (fragment): BLE_KLEPN - Experimental evidence at protein level: Swiss-Prot protein existence level 1. Binding protein with a strong affinity to the bleomycin family of antibiotics. Binds to CL990; an antimitotic-antibiotic compound. From Klebsiella pneumoniae.
   4918..5039    +  polyA_signal   SV40 poly(A) signal: SV40 polyadenylation signal
   5112..5128    -  protein_bind   lac operator: The lac repressor binds to the lac operator to inhibit transcription in E. coli. This inhibition can be relieved by adding lactose or isopropyl-β-D-thiogalactopyranoside (IPTG). lac repressor encoded by lacI
   5136..5166    -  promoter       lac promoter: promoter for the E. coli lac operon
   5181..5202    -  protein_bind   CAP binding site: CAP binding activates transcription in the presence of cAMP. E. coli catabolite activator protein
   5215..5307    -  CDS            lacI (fragment): lac repressor; lacI; The lac repressor binds to the lac operator to inhibit transcription in E. coli. This inhibition can be relieved by adding lactose or isopropyl-β-D-thiogalactopyranoside (IPTG).
   5490..6078    -  rep_origin     ori: high-copy-number ColE1/pMB1/pBR322/pUC origin of replication
   6249..7109    -  CDS            AmpR: β-lactamase; bla; confers resistance to ampicillin, carbenicillin, and related antibiotics
   7110..7214    -  promoter       AmpR promoter: bla
