[The description below was written by a language model from this plasmid's Addgene catalogue record and pLannotate feature annotations shown in this document.]
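Description:
UKNP1.11.5 is a mammalian expression plasmid built on the Invitrogen pcDNA3.1 V5-His TOPO backbone. It carries the E1E2 envelope glycoprotein genes of hepatitis C virus, amplified from patient serum and inserted by TOPO cloning. The name follows the United Kingdom Nottingham Panel convention of genotype, patient number and clone number, so this is clone 5 from patient 11, genotype 1. In bacteria the plasmid replicates from a high-copy ColE1/pUC-type origin and is selected with ampicillin through the bla gene. An f1 origin is also present. For selection in mammalian cells, an SV40 early promoter drives a neomycin phosphotransferase gene terminated by an SV40 polyadenylation signal.

The insert is recorded as about 1.7 kb. The annotation software matches it to a fragment of the HCV polyprotein. The NS2 protease text attached to that match is generic polyprotein reference text and does not describe the cloned region, which the catalogue entry identifies as E1E2. The insert sits downstream of the CMV immediate early enhancer and promoter and upstream of the bovine growth hormone polyadenylation signal. A T7 promoter lies between the CMV promoter and the insert. A V5 epitope tag sequence from the backbone is annotated after the insert, but the record does not state whether it is translated in frame with the glycoproteins or excluded by a stop codon. The short HIV-1 LTR, ble, lacI and bom fragments appear to be minor similarity hits or backbone remnants, not functional parts. The depositor and sequencing-derived records differ by one nucleotide in length and give the same feature layout.

The plasmid is one member of a diverse panel of patient-derived HCV glycoproteins assembled for vaccine research and for studying how sensitive or resistant different isolates are to neutralization by monoclonal antibodies.
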