Addgene plasmid #97381: UKNP1.11.5
Purpose: Expression of HCV E1E2 genes cloned from patient serum. United Kingdom Nottingham Panel x.xx.xx (genotype.patient number.clone number)
Depositing lab: Jonathan Ball. Depositing organization: University of Nottingham. Publication: A Diverse Panel of Hepatitis C Virus Glycoproteins for Use in Vaccine Research Reveals Extremes of Monoclonal Antibody Neutralization Resistance. Urbanowicz RA, McClure CP, Brown RJ, Tsoleridis T, Persson MA, Krey T, Irving WL, Ball JK, Tarr AW. J Virol. 2015 Dec 23;90(7):3288-301. doi: 10.1128/JVI.02700-15. PubMed 26699643.
Backbone
  Vector backbone: pcDNA3.1_V5-His_Topo
  Backbone manufacturer: Invitrogen
  Vector type: Mammalian Expression
Growth in bacteria
  Bacterial resistance: Ampicillin, 100 μg/mL
  Growth temperature: 37°C
  Growth strain: DH5alpha
  Copy number: High Copy
Gene/Insert
  Gene/Insert name: HCV E1E2 (alt name: UKNP1.11.5)
  Species: Hepatitis C virus
  Insert size (bp): 1734
  GenBank ID: KU285176.1
  Cloning method: TOPO Cloning
  Sequencing primers: 5′ T7F; 3′ bGHR
Terms and licenses: Academic/Nonprofit Terms; Industry Terms: Not Available to Industry
How to cite: UKNP1.11.5 was a gift from Jonathan Ball (Addgene plasmid # 97381 ; http://n2t.net/addgene:97381 ; RRID:Addgene_97381)
